Addgene plasmid #128999: pMM0624
Purpose: pZF(3BS)-mRUBY2 cassette plasmid flanked by ConL2 and ConRE
Depositing lab: Megan McClean. Depositing organization: University of Wisconsin, Madison. Publication: A yeast optogenetic toolkit (yOTK) for gene expression control in Saccharomyces cerevisiae. An-Adirekkun JM, Stewart CJ, Geller SH, Patel MT, Melendez J, Oakes BL, Noyes MB, McClean MN. Biotechnol Bioeng. 2019 Dec 2. doi: 10.1002/bit.27234. PubMed 31788779.
Backbone
  Vector backbone: NA
  Vector type: Yeast Expression
Growth in bacteria
  Bacterial resistance: Ampicillin, 100 μg/mL
  Growth temperature: 37°C
  Growth strain: DH5alpha
  Copy number: High Copy
Gene/Insert
  Gene/Insert name: ConL2-pZF(BS)-mRUBY2-tADH1-ConRE AmpR-ColE1
  Species: S. cerevisiae (budding yeast)
  Cloning method: Restriction Enzyme; 5′ cloning site unknown (unknown if destroyed); 3′ cloning site unknown (unknown if destroyed)
Terms and licenses: Academic/Nonprofit Terms; Industry Terms: Not Available to Industry
How to cite: pMM0624 was a gift from Megan McClean (Addgene plasmid # 128999 ; http://n2t.net/addgene:128999 ; RRID:Addgene_128999)
