[The description below was written by a language model from this plasmid's Addgene catalogue record and pLannotate feature annotations shown in this document.]
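Description:
pMM0624 is a 3,890 bp cassette-level plasmid from a yeast optogenetic toolkit for controlling gene expression in Saccharomyces cerevisiae. It holds a single transcription unit, pZF(3BS)-mRuby2-tADH1, bounded by the assembly connectors ConL2 and ConRE. The record lists no named backbone. The only maintenance elements are bacterial: a high-copy ColE1/pUC-type origin and an ampicillin resistance gene (β-lactamase with its own promoter). No yeast origin, centromere, auxotrophic marker or integration homology appears in the feature table. This fits its role as an intermediate part plasmid, propagated in E. coli, rather than a vector that replicates in yeast on its own.

The payload is a reporter cassette. The mRuby2 coding sequence, a constitutively fluorescent red protein derived from Entacmaea quadricolor, is followed by the S. cerevisiae ADH1 transcription terminator. Upstream, automated annotation finds fragments of the GAL10 and GAL1 promoters, the latter running across the sequence origin to just before the mRuby2 start. This region corresponds in position to the catalogued pZF(3BS) promoter. The name implies a synthetic promoter with three binding sites for a zinc-finger DNA-binding domain, apparently built on GAL1/GAL10-derived sequence, though the binding sites and connectors are not annotated individually. In the toolkit context, mRuby2 fluorescence would report the activity of a zinc-finger-based transcription factor, such as a light-responsive one, that recognises those sites. In hierarchical modular cloning schemes, left and right connectors like these typically set a cassette's position when several units are joined into a multigene yeast vector. The specific assembly enzymes and cloning sites are not stated.
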