Features (pLannotate 1.2.2; 7 found; start..end, strand, type, name):
    315..1025    +  CDS            mRuby2: mRuby2 is a basic (constitutively fluorescent) red fluorescent protein published in 2012, derived from Entacmaea quadricolor. It has moderate acid sensitivity.
   1041..1228    +  terminator     ADH1 terminator: S. cerevisiae ADH1; transcription terminator for the S. cerevisiae alcohol dehydrogenase 1 (ADH1) gene
   1545..2405    -  CDS            AmpR: β-lactamase; bla; confers resistance to ampicillin, carbenicillin, and related antibiotics
   2406..2510    -  promoter       AmpR promoter: bla
   2613..3201    +  rep_origin     ori: high-copy-number ColE1/pMB1/pBR322/pUC origin of replication
   3542..3753    +  promoter       GAL10 promoter (fragment): S. cerevisiae GAL10; inducible promoter, regulated by Gal4
   3797..297     +  promoter       GAL1 promoter (fragment) (across the origin): S. cerevisiae GAL1; inducible promoter, regulated by Gal4
>Addgene plasmid #128999 | pMM0624 | addgene full sequence | sequence record 259418 | Addgene NGS Result
TTTATGGTTATGAAGAGGAAAAATTGGCAGTAACCTGGCCCCACAAACCTTCAAATTAACGAATCAAATT
AACAACCATAGGATGATAATGCGATTAGTTTTTTAGCCTTATTTCTGGGGTAATTAATCAGCGAAGCGAT
GATTTTTGATCTATTAACAGATATATAAATGGAAAAGCTGCATAACCACTTTAACTAATACTTTCAACAT
TTTCAGTTTGTATTACTTCTTATTCAAATGTCATAAAAGTATCAACAAAAAATTGTTAATATACCTCTAT
ACTTTAACGTCAAGGAGAAAAAACTATAGGTACTATGGTGTCCAAAGGAGAGGAGTTAATCAAGGAAAAC
ATGAGAATGAAAGTTGTCATGGAGGGCTCCGTTAATGGTCACCAATTCAAGTGTACAGGGGAAGGTGAAG
GTAATCCTTACATGGGTACACAAACTATGAGAATTAAAGTAATTGAAGGCGGACCACTACCATTTGCATT
TGACATTCTGGCAACGTCATTCATGTACGGATCACGAACTTTCATCAAGTACCCTAAAGGTATACCAGAC
TTTTTCAAGCAATCTTTTCCAGAGGGTTTTACATGGGAAAGGGTTACAAGATACGAAGATGGGGGTGTCG
TCACAGTTATGCAAGATACTTCATTAGAAGATGGCTGCCTTGTCTATCATGTGCAAGTAAGAGGGGTGAA
TTTTCCTTCTAACGGACCTGTGATGCAGAAAAAGACCAAAGGTTGGGAACCAAATACTGAAATGATGTAC
CCAGCTGATGGAGGTTTGAGAGGCTACACACACATGGCGCTTAAAGTTGATGGTGGAGGTCATTTGTCTT
GTAGTTTTGTTACCACTTATCGTTCTAAAAAGACTGTTGGCAATATCAAAATGCCAGGAATACATGCTGT
AGACCACAGACTAGAAAGACTCGAAGAGAGCGATAACGAAATGTTCGTTGTACAGAGAGAGCATGCCGTA
GCCAAATTTGCTGGCTTAGGCGGTGGTATGGATGAATTGTATAAGGGATCCTAACTCGAGGCGAATTTCT
TATGATTTATGATTTTTATTATTAAATAAGTTATAAAAAAAATAAGTGTATACAAATTTTAAAGTGACTC
TTAGGTTTTAAAACGAAAATTCTTATTCTTGAGTAACTCTTTCCTGTAGGTCAGGTTGCTTTCTCAGGTA
TAGCATGAGGTCGCTCTTATTGACCACACCTCTACCGGCATGCCGAGCAAATGCCTGCAAATCGCTCCCC
ATTTCGCTGAGCATGAGACGGAAATCTGCTCGTCAGTGGTGCTCACACTGACGAATCATGTACAGATCAT
ACCGATGACTGCCTGGCGACTCACAACTAAGCAAGACAGCCGGAACCAGCGCCGGCGAACACCACTGCAT
ATATGGCATATCACAACAGTCCAACTAGTGCACTGCAGTACAGCGGCCGCGATTATCAAAAAGGATCTTC
ACCTAGATCCTTTTAAATTAAAAATGAAGTTTTAAATCAATCTAAAGTATATATGAGTAAACTTGGTCTG
ACAGTTACCAATGCTTAATCAGTGAGGCACCTATCTCAGCGATCTGTCTATTTCGTTCATCCATAGTTGC
CTGACTCCCCGTCGTGTAGATAACTACGATACGGGAGGGCTTACCATCTGGCCCCAGTGCTGCAATGATA
CCGCGGGACCCACGCTCACCGGCTCCAGATTTATCAGCAATAAACCAGCCAGCCGGAAGGGCCGAGCGCA
GAAGTGGTCCTGCAACTTTATCCGCCTCCATCCAGTCTATTAATTGTTGCCGGGAAGCTAGAGTAAGTAG
TTCGCCAGTTAATAGTTTGCGCAACGTTGTTGCCATTGCTACAGGCATCGTGGTGTCACGCTCGTCGTTT
GGTATGGCTTCATTCAGCTCCGGTTCCCAACGATCAAGGCGAGTTACATGATCCCCCATGTTGTGCAAAA
AAGCGGTTAGCTCCTTCGGTCCTCCGATCGTTGTCAGAAGTAAGTTGGCCGCAGTGTTATCACTCATGGT
TATGGCAGCACTGCATAATTCTCTTACTGTCATGCCATCCGTAAGATGCTTTTCTGTGACTGGTGAGTAC
TCAACCAAGTCATTCTGAGAATAGTGTATGCGGCGACCGAGTTGCTCTTGCCCGGCGTCAATACGGGATA
ATACCGCGCCACATAGCAGAACTTTAAAAGTGCTCATCATTGGAAAACGTTCTTCGGGGCGAAAACTCTC
AAGGATCTTACCGCTGTTGAGATCCAGTTCGATGTAACCCACTCGTGCACCCAACTGATCTTCAGCATCT
TTTACTTTCACCAGCGTTTCTGGGTGAGCAAAAACAGGAAGGCAAAATGCCGCAAAAAAGGGAATAAGGG
CGACACGGAAATGTTGAATACTCATACTCTTCCTTTTTCAATATTATTGAAGCATTTATCAGGGTTATTG
TCTCATGAGCGGATACATATTTGAATGTATTTAGAAAAATAAACAAATAGGGGTTCCGCGCACATTTCCC
CGAAAAGTGCCACCTGTCATGACCAAAATCCCTTAACGTGAGTTTTCGTTCCACTGAGCGTCAGACCCCG
TAGAAAAGATCAAAGGATCTTCTTGAGATCCTTTTTTTCTGCGCGTAATCTGCTGCTTGCAAACAAAAAA
ACCACCGCTACCAGCGGTGGTTTGTTTGCCGGATCAAGAGCTACCAACTCTTTTTCCGAAGGTAACTGGC
TTCAGCAGAGCGCAGATACCAAATACTGTTCTTCTAGTGTAGCCGTAGTTAGGCCACCACTTCAAGAACT
CTGTAGCACCGCCTACATACCTCGCTCTGCTAATCCTGTTACCAGTGGCTGCTGCCAGTGGCGATAAGTC
GTGTCTTACCGGGTTGGACTCAAGACGATAGTTACCGGATAAGGCGCAGCGGTCGGGCTGAACGGGGGGT
TCGTGCACACAGCCCAGCTTGGAGCGAACGACCTACACCGAACTGAGATACCTACAGCGTGAGCTATGAG
AAAGCGCCACGCTTCCCGAAGGGAGAAAGGCGGACAGGTATCCGGTAAGCGGCAGGGTCGGAACAGGAGA
GCGCACGAGGGAGCTTCCAGGGGGAAACGCCTGGTATCTTTATAGTCCTGTCGGGTTTCGCCACCTCTGA
CTTGAGCGTCGATTTTTGTGATGCTCGTCAGGGGGGCGGAGCCTATGGAAAAACGCCAGCAACGCGGCCT
TTTTACGGTTCCTGGCCTTTTGCTGGCCTTTTGCTCACATGTTCTTTCCTGCGTTATCCCCTGATTCTGT
GGATAACCGTGCGGCCGCCCCTGAATTCGCATCTAGAATAAATCGCAGCCAAGTGAGTGAATAGATGACG
CACCACGGTCAGACACGGCCACATCGTATCTCACAGGAGCAAGCGCGATAGGAGCACTCACACATAGTAC
GGTGATCCGCTGACTCCTTTGCCCAAATAAGACGTGAGCCCGTCTCAGATGCACACACTGGCTTAAGATG
ACAACGCGAGGCAAGCTAAACAGATCTTTATATTGAATTTTCAAAAATTCTTACTTTTTTTTTGGATGGA
CGCAAAGAAGTTTAATAATCATATTACATGGCATTACCACCATATACATATCCATATACATATCCATATC
TAATCTTACTTATATGTTGTGGAAATGTAAAGAGCCCCATTATCTTAGCCTAAAAAAACCTTCTCTTTGG
AACTTTCAGTAATACGCTTAACTGCTCATTGCTATATTGAAGTGCGCGCGCGCGTGGGCGAGCGTGGGCG
AGCGTGGGCGTCTAGACCGTGCGTCCTCGTCTTCACCGGTCGCGTTCCTGAAACGCAGATGTGCCTCGCG
CCGCACTGCTCCGAACAATAAAGATTCTACAATACTAGCT
